>Addgene plasmid #88480 | pDONR223-ZNF792_isoform2 | depositor partial sequence | sequence record 172084 | insert
ATGACATCAGCCATGGCCAGAGGGGCTTATGGCAGGCCTGGCTCTGATTTTTGCCATGGAACAGAGGGCA
AGGACTTACCTTCTGAGCATAACGTTTCTGTAGAAGGAGTGGCACAGGACAGGAGTCCCGAGGCAACTCT
GTGCCCCCAGAAGACCTGCCCCTGTGACATATGTGGCCTACGTTTGAAAGACATTTTGCATTTGGCTGAA
CACCAGACAACACATCCCAGGCAGAAACCATTTGTGTGTGAGGCATATGTGAAAGGCTCTGAGTTCAGTG
CAAACCTTCCCCGGAAACAGGTGCAGCAGAACGTACACAACCCTATCAGAACGGAGGAGGGCCAGGCTTC
CCCTGTAAAGACCTGCAGAGACCACACATCAGATCAGCTTTCCACCTGCAGGGAGGGTGGGAAGGACTTT
GTGGCCACAGCAGGGTTTCTGCAGTGTGAGGTCACTCCCAGCGATGGGGAGCCGCACGAGGCCACCGAAG
GTGTGGTGGATTTTCACATTGCACTAAGGCATAACAAGTGCTGTGAATCTGGGGATGCCTTCAATAACAA
ATCCACTCTTGTTCAGCACCAGAGAATCCACAGCAGAGAAAGGCCTTATGAATGCAGCAAATGTGGAATC
TTCTTCACTTACGCCGCTGACCTCACTCAACACCAGAAAGTTCACAATAGAGGAAAACCGTATGAGTGCT
GTGAATGTGGAAAATTCTTCAGCCAGCACTCCAGCCTTGTTAAACATCGCAGGGTTCACACCGGTGAAAG
CCCTCACGTGTGTGGTGACTGTGGGAAATTCTTCAGCCGAAGCTCCAACCTCATTCAGCATAAGAGGGTT
CACACTGGTGAAAAGCCATATGAGTGCAGCGACTGTGGGAAGTTCTTCAGCCAGCGTTCCAACCTCATTC
ATCATAAGAGGGTTCATACGGGCAGAAGTGCCCATGAGTGCAGTGAATGTGGGAAATCTTTCAACTGCAA
CTCCAGCCTAATTAAACATTGGAGAGTTCACACTGGAGAAAGACCTTACAAGTGTAACGAATGTGGGAAA
TTCTTCAGCCACATTGCCAGCCTCATTCAACATCAGATAGTTCACACTGGCGAGCGGCCTCACGGGTGTG
GTGAGTGTGGGAAAGCCTTCAGCCGAAGCTCTGACCTCATGAAACATCAGCGAGTTCACACTGGTGAGCG
GCCTTATGAATGCAATGAATGTGGGAAGTTATTTAGCCAGAGCTCCAGCCTCAATAGCCATCGGAGACTT
CACACTGGTGAACGGCCTTACCAGTGCAGTGAATGTGGGAAATTCTTTAACCAAAGCTCCAGCCTCAATA
ACCACCGGAGACTTCACACCGGCGAGCGGCCTTATGAGTGCAGCGAATGTGGGAAAACCTTCAGGCAGAG
GTCCAATCTGAGGCAGCACCTGAAAGTTCACAAACCAGACAGGCCTTACGAATGCAGCGAATGTGGGAAA
GCCTTCAACCAAAGGCCTACCCTCATTCGGCATCAGAAGATTCACATCAGAGAAAGGAGCATGGAGAATG
TGCTCCTTCCCTGTTCACAGCACACACCAGAGATAAGCTCTGAGAACAGACCTTATCAGGGCGCTGTCAA
CTACAAGTTGAAACTTGTTCATCCAAGTACCCACCCTGGGGAGGTTCCCTAG
