[The description below was written by a language model from this plasmid's Addgene catalogue record.]
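Description:
pDONR223-ZNF792_isoform2 is a Gateway donor-backbone clone (functionally an entry clone) built on the Invitrogen pDONR223 backbone, recorded as about 3 kb without insert. It carries the open reading frame of the human zinc finger transcription factor ZNF792; the construct name indicates isoform 2. The plasmid is maintained in E. coli at high copy number and selected with spectinomycin. No feature table accompanies the record, so the origin of replication, the recombination sites flanking the insert and any other backbone elements are not explicitly annotated. As a Gateway-cloned ORF in a pDONR vector, the insert would be expected to sit between att recombination sites, and M13 forward and reverse primer sites are listed for sequencing across it.

The insert is 1662 bp and was introduced by Gateway cloning. The last nucleotide of the stop codon has been removed, leaving the reading frame open at the 3' end. After transfer into a suitable destination vector, the ORF can therefore be read through into a C-terminal tag or fusion partner. The plasmid is a donor-type vector with no promoter stated in the record, so it serves as a shuttle source of the coding sequence rather than an expression construct. Expression depends on recombining the ORF into a destination vector that supplies the promoter, tags and host-specific elements.

The clone belongs to the Human TFome Collection, a comprehensive library of human transcription factors assembled for cell fate engineering, and the depositor notes that it represents the ORFeome-derived subset of that collection.
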