Addgene plasmid #88480: pDONR223-ZNF792_isoform2
Purpose: Donor Vector containing ZNF792 transcription factor, part of the Human TFome Collection
Depositing lab: Marc Vidal. Depositing organization: Dana-Farber Cancer Institute. Publication: A comprehensive library of human transcription factors for cell fate engineering. Ng AHM, Khoshakhlagh P, Rojo Arias JE, Pasquini G, Wang K, Swiersy A, Shipman SL, Appleton E, Kiaee K, Kohman RE, Vernet A, Dysart M, Leeper K, Saylor W, Huang JY, Graveline A, Taipale J, Hill DE, Vidal M, Melero-Martin JM, Busskamp V, Church GM. Nat Biotechnol. 2021 Apr;39(4):510-519. doi: 10.1038/s41587-020-0742-6. Epub 2020 Nov 30. PubMed 33257861.
Backbone
  Vector backbone: pDONR223
  Backbone manufacturer: Invitrogen
  Backbone size w/o insert (bp): 3000
  Vector type: Gateway Donor Vector
Growth in bacteria
  Bacterial resistance: Spectinomycin, 50 μg/mL
  Growth temperature: 37°C
  Growth strain: DH5alpha
  Copy number: High Copy
Gene/Insert
  Gene/Insert name: ZNF792
  Species: H. sapiens (human)
  Insert size (bp): 1662
  Mutation: Last nucleotide of stop codon removed to allow for Gateway C-terminal fusions
  Entrez Gene: ZNF792
  Cloning method: Gateway Cloning
  Sequencing primers: 5′ M13F(-21); 3′ M13R
Terms and licenses: Academic/Nonprofit Terms; Industry Terms: Not Available to Industry
Depositor comments: Represents the ORFeome subset of the TFome
How to cite: pDONR223-ZNF792_isoform2 was a gift from Marc Vidal (Addgene plasmid # 88480 ; http://n2t.net/addgene:88480 ; RRID:Addgene_88480)
